Addgene plasmid #142458: TFORF0094
Purpose: Lentiviral vector for overexpressing transcription factor ORFs with unique 24-bp barcodes. Barcodes facilitate identification of transcription factors in pooled screens.
Depositing lab: Feng Zhang. Depositing organization: Broad Institute. Publication: A transcription factor atlas of directed differentiation. Joung J, Ma S, Tay T, Geiger-Schuller KR, Kirchgatterer PC, Verdine VK, Guo B, Arias-Garcia MA, Allen WE, Singh A, Kuksenko O, Abudayyeh OO, Gootenberg JS, Fu Z, Macrae RK, Buenrostro JD, Regev A, Zhang F. Cell. 2023 Jan 5;186(1):209-229.e26. doi: 10.1016/j.cell.2022.11.026. PubMed 36608654.
Backbone
  Vector backbone: pLX_TRC317
  Backbone manufacturer: Broad Institute Genetic Perturbation Platform
  Backbone size w/o insert (bp): 8264
  Vector type: Mammalian Expression, Lentiviral
  Selectable markers: Puromycin
Growth in bacteria
  Bacterial resistance: Ampicillin, 100 μg/mL
  Growth temperature: 37°C
  Growth strain: NEB Stable
  Copy number: High Copy
Gene/Insert
  Gene/Insert name: ZEB2
  Species: H. sapiens (human)
  Insert size (bp): 3410
  Entrez Gene: ZEB2 (a.k.a. HSPC082, SIP-1, SIP1, SMADIP1, ZFHX1B)
  Promoter: EF1a
  Cloning method: Unknown
  Sequencing primers: 5′ GGGTGGAGACTGAAGTTAGGCCAG; 3′ CACATAGCGTAAAAGGAGCAACATAG
Terms and licenses: Academic/Nonprofit Terms; Industry Terms: Not Available to Industry
Depositor comments: XM_017005414,XM_017005415,ENST00000638087,ENST00000638007,ENST00000636413,ENST00000637045,ENST00000637304 . The transcription factor ORF portion of this plasmid was synthesized by Genewiz. Please test multiple small colonies in case of plasmid recombination. To make this collection available in a timely manner, a portion of this collection was not fully sequenced by Addgene. If an Addgene verified full plasmid sequence is not available, please contact us prior to placing an order to request the full sequence.
How to cite: TFORF0094 was a gift from Feng Zhang (Addgene plasmid # 142458 ; http://n2t.net/addgene:142458 ; RRID:Addgene_142458)
