[The description below was written by a language model from this plasmid's Addgene catalogue record and pLannotate feature annotations shown in this document.]
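Description:
TFORF0094 is a third-generation-style, self-inactivating lentiviral expression plasmid built on the pLX_TRC317 backbone and carrying a human ZEB2 open reading frame, one member of a barcoded transcription factor ORF collection. In bacteria it is maintained through a high-copy ColE1/pUC-type origin and selected with ampicillin via the β-lactamase gene. An f1 origin and remnants of a lac/lacZα cloning region flanked by T7 and T3 promoters are also present in the backbone. The record notes that the plasmid can recombine, which is typical of LTR-containing vectors.

The viral portion begins with an RSV promoter fused to a truncated HIV-1 5' LTR, which drives Tat-independent production of the genomic RNA. It is followed by the Ψ packaging signal with a gag fragment, the Rev response element for nuclear export, and a cPPT/CTS. Within the transfer region an SV40 early promoter drives puromycin N-acetyltransferase for selection of transduced mammalian cells. A separate EF-1α promoter drives constitutive expression of ZEB2, whose synthesized ORF corresponds to several listed transcript isoforms. Downstream, a WPRE enhances transcript stability and expression, and a ΔU3 3' LTR inactivates the LTR promoter after integration. An SV40 polyadenylation signal lies beyond it.

According to the catalogue entry, each construct in the series carries a unique 24-bp barcode. The feature table does not annotate it, so its exact position is not stated; a short U6 promoter fragment is annotated between the ORF and the WPRE. The barcode allows the overexpressed factor to be identified by sequencing, so the plasmid suits both individual ZEB2 overexpression and pooled screens, such as those examining directed differentiation.
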