Features (pLannotate 1.2.2; 31 found; start..end, strand, type, name):
      5..231     +  promoter       RSV promoter: Rous sarcoma virus enhancer/promoter
    232..412     +  LTR            5' LTR (truncated): truncated 5' long terminal repeat (LTR) from HIV-1
    459..584     +  misc_feature   HIV-1 Ψ: packaging signal of human immunodeficiency virus type 1
    568..931     +  CDS            HIV-1 gag (fragment): gag protein from human immunodeficiency virus 1; gag
   1077..1310    +  misc_feature   RRE: The Rev response element (RRE) of HIV-1 allows for Rev-dependent mRNA export from the nucleus to the cytoplasm.
   1687..1713    +  CDS            Rev (fragment): human immunodeficiency virus 1 (HIV-1) Rev protein; rev; enhances nuclear export of unspliced and incompletely spliced viral mRNAs
   1720..1743    +  promoter       SV40 promoter (fragment): SV40 early promoter
   1744..1815    +  promoter       SV40 promoter (fragment): SV40 enhancer and early promoter
   1839..1974    +  rep_origin     SV40 ori: SV40 origin of replication
   2020..2616    +  CDS            PuroR (fragment): puromycin N-acetyltransferase; pac from Streptomyces; confers resistance to puromycin
   2665..2782    +  misc_feature   cPPT/CTS: central polypurine tract and central termination sequence of HIV-1
   2847..2913    +  CDS            small t antigen (fragment): SV40 (simian virus 40) small t antigen
   2920..4098    +  promoter       EF-1α promoter: strong constitutive promoter for human elongation factor EF-1α
   4115..7420    +  CDS            ZEB2 (fragment): ZEB2_HUMAN - Also known as KIAA0569 From Homo sapiens (Human).
   7436..7489    +  promoter       U6 promoter (fragment): RNA polymerase III promoter for human U6 snRNA
   7531..8119    +  misc_feature   WPRE: woodchuck hepatitis virus posttranscriptional regulatory element
   8170..8189    +  misc_feature   cPPT/CTS (fragment): central polypurine tract and central termination sequence of HIV-1
   8191..8424    +  LTR            3' LTR (ΔU3): self-inactivating 3' long terminal repeat (LTR) from HIV-1
   8502..8623    +  polyA_signal   SV40 poly(A) signal: SV40 polyadenylation signal
   8663..8798    +  rep_origin     SV40 ori: SV40 origin of replication
   8819..8837    -  promoter       T7 promoter: promoter for bacteriophage T7 RNA polymerase
   8845..9000    +  CDS            lacZα (fragment): LacZα fragment of β-galactosidase; lacZ fragment
   9005..9433    +  rep_origin     f1 ori (sequence partly withheld): f1 bacteriophage origin of replication; arrow indicates direction of (+) strand synthesis
   9486..9590    +  promoter       AmpR promoter: bla
   9591..10451   +  CDS            AmpR: β-lactamase; bla; confers resistance to ampicillin, carbenicillin, and related antibiotics
  10622..11210   +  rep_origin     ori: high-copy-number ColE1/pMB1/pBR322/pUC origin of replication
  11393..11485   +  CDS            lacI (fragment): lac repressor; lacI; The lac repressor binds to the lac operator to inhibit transcription in E. coli. This inhibition can be relieved by adding lactose or isopropyl-β-D-thiogalactopyranoside (IPTG).
  11498..11519   +  protein_bind   CAP binding site: CAP binding activates transcription in the presence of cAMP. E. coli catabolite activator protein
  11534..11564   +  promoter       lac promoter: promoter for the E. coli lac operon
  11568..11590   +  protein_bind   lac operator (fragment): The lac repressor binds to the lac operator to inhibit transcription in E. coli. This inhibition can be relieved by adding lactose or isopropyl-β-D-thiogalactopyranoside (IPTG). lac repressor encoded by lacI
  11633..11651   +  promoter       T3 promoter: promoter for bacteriophage T3 RNA polymerase
>Addgene plasmid #142458 | TFORF0094 | addgene full sequence | sequence record 397256 | Addgene NGS Result
TTAATGTAGTCTTATGCAATACTCTTGTAGTCTTGCAACATGGTAACGATGAGTTAGCAACATGCCTTAC
AAGGAGAGAAAAAGCACCGTGCATGCCGATTGGTGGAAGTAAGGTGGTACGATCGTGCCTTATTAGGAAG
GCAACAGACGGGTCTGACATGGATTGGACGAACCACTGAATTGCCGCATTGCAGAGATATTGTATTTAAG
TGCCTAGCTCGATACATAAACGGGTCTCTCTGGTTAGACCAGATCTGAGCCTGGGAGCTCTCTGGCTAAC
TAGGGAACCCACTGCTTAAGCCTCAATAAAGCTTGCCTTGAGTGCTTCAAGTAGTGTGTGCCCGTCTGTT
GTGTGACTCTGGTAACTAGAGATCCCTCAGACCCTTTTAGTCAGTGTGGAAAATCTCTAGCAGTGGCGCC
CGAACAGGGACTTGAAAGCGAAAGGGAAACCAGAGGAGCTCTCTCGACGCAGGACTCGGCTTGCTGAAGC
GCGCACGGCAAGAGGCGAGGGGCGGCGACTGGTGAGTACGCCAAAAATTTTGACTAGCGGAGGCTAGAAG
GAGAGAGATGGGTGCGAGAGCGTCAGTATTAAGCGGGGGAGAATTAGATCGCGATGGGAAAAAATTCGGT
TAAGGCCAGGGGGAAAGAAAAAATATAAATTAAAACATATAGTATGGGCAAGCAGGGAGCTAGAACGATT
CGCAGTTAATCCTGGCCTGTTAGAAACATCAGAAGGCTGTAGACAAATACTGGGACAGCTACAACCATCC
CTTCAGACAGGATCAGAAGAACTTAGATCATTATATAATACAGTAGCAACCCTCTATTGTGTGCATCAAA
GGATAGAGATAAAAGACACCAAGGAAGCTTTAGACAAGATAGAGGAAGAGCAAAACAAAAGTAAGACCAC
CGCACAGCAAGCGGCCGCTGATCTTCAGACCTGGAGGAGGAGATATGAGGGACAATTGGAGAAGTGAATT
ATATAAATATAAAGTAGTAAAAATTGAACCATTAGGAGTAGCACCCACCAAGGCAAAGAGAAGAGTGGTG
CAGAGAGAAAAAAGAGCAGTGGGAATAGGAGCTTTGTTCCTTGGGTTCTTGGGAGCAGCAGGAAGCACTA
TGGGCGCAGCGTCAATGACGCTGACGGTACAGGCCAGACAATTATTGTCTGGTATAGTGCAGCAGCAGAA
CAATTTGCTGAGGGCTATTGAGGCGCAACAGCATCTGTTGCAACTCACAGTCTGGGGCATCAAGCAGCTC
CAGGCAAGAATCCTGGCTGTGGAAAGATACCTAAAGGATCAACAGCTCCTGGGGATTTGGGGTTGCTCTG
GAAAACTCATTTGCACCACTGCTGTGCCTTGGAATGCTAGTTGGAGTAATAAATCTCTGGAACAGATTTG
GAATCACACGACCTGGATGGAGTGGGACAGAGAAATTAACAATTACACAAGCTTAATACACTCCTTAATT
GAAGAATCGCAAAACCAGCAAGAAAAGAATGAACAAGAATTATTGGAATTAGATAAATGGGCAAGTTTGT
GGAATTGGTTTAACATAACAAATTGGCTGTGGTATATAAAATTATTCATAATGATAGTAGGAGGCTTGGT
AGGTTTAAGAATAGTTTTTGCTGTACTTTCTATAGTGAATAGAGTTAGGCAGGGATATTCACCATTATCG
TTTCAGACCCACCTCCCAACCCCGAGGGGACCCATGCATTGCATCTCAATTAGTCAGCAACCAGGTGTGG
AAAGTCCCCAGGCTCCCCAGCAGGCAGAAGTATGCAAAGCATGCGTCTCAATTAGTCAGCAACCATAGTC
CCGCCCCTAACTCCGCCCATCCCGCCCCTAACTCCGCCCAGTTCCGCCCATTCTCCGCCCCATGGCTGAC
TAATTTTTTTTATTTATGCAGAGGCCGAGGCCGCCTCGGCCTCTGAGCTATTCCAGAAGTAGTGAGGAGG
CTTTTTTGGAGGCCTAGGCTTTTGCAAAAAGCTTTCTAGAGGTACCACCGGAGCTTACCATGACCGAGTA
CAAGCCCACGGTGCGCCTCGCCACCCGCGACGACGTCCCCAGGGCCGTACGCACCCTCGCCGCCGCGTTC
GCCGACTACCCCGCCACGCGCCACACCGTCGATCCGGACCGCCACATCGAGCGGGTCACCGAGCTGCAAG
AACTCTTCCTCACGCGCGTCGGGCTCGACATCGGCAAGGTGTGGGTCGCGGACGACGGCGCCGCCGTGGC
GGTCTGGACCACGCCGGAGAGCGTCGAAGCGGGGGCGGTGTTCGCCGAGATCGGCCCGCGCATGGCCGAG
TTGAGCGGTTCCCGGCTGGCCGCGCAGCAACAGATGGAAGGCCTCCTGGCGCCGCACCGGCCCAAGGAGC
CCGCGTGGTTCCTGGCCACCGTCGGCGTCTCGCCCGACCACCAGGGCAAGGGTCTGGGCAGCGCCGTCGT
GCTCCCCGGAGTGGAGGCGGCCGAGCGCGCCGGGGTGCCCGCCTTCCTGGAGACCTCCGCGCCCCGCAAC
CTCCCCTTCTACGAGCGGCTCGGCTTCACCGTCACCGCCGACGTCGAGGTGCCCGAAGGACCGCGCACCT
GGTGCATGACCCGCAAGCCCGGTGCCAGTTAACGAATTCTAGATCTTGAGACAAATGGCAGTATTCATCC
ACAATTTTAAAAGAAAAGGGGGGATTGGGGGGTACAGTGCAGGGGAAAGAATAGTAGACATAATAGCAAC
AGACATACAAACTAAAGAATTACAAAAACAAATTACAAAAATTCAAAATTTTCGGGTTTATTACAGGGAC
AGCAGAGATCCACTTTGGCGCCGGCTCGAGGCCTGCAGGTGCAAAGATGGATAAAGTTTTAAACAGAGAG
GAATCTTTGCAGCTAATGGACCTTCTAGGTCTTGAAAGGAGTGGGAATTGGCTCCGGTGCCCGTCAGTGG
GCAGAGCGCACATCGCCCACAGTCCCCGAGAAGTTGGGGGGAGGGGTCGGCAATTGAACCGGTGCCTAGA
GAAGGTGGCGCGGGGTAAACTGGGAAAGTGATGTCGTGTACTGGCTCCGCCTTTTTCCCGAGGGTGGGGG
AGAACCGTATATAAGTGCAGTAGTCGCCGTGAACGTTCTTTTTCGCAACGGGTTTGCCGCCAGAACACAG
GTAAGTGCCGTGTGTGGTTCCCGCGGGCCTGGCCTCTTTACGGGTTATGGCCCTTGCGTGCCTTGAATTA
CTTCCACCTGGCTGCAGTACGTGATTCTTGATCCCGAGCTTCGGGTTGGAAGTGGGTGGGAGAGTTCGAG
GCCTTGCGCTTAAGGAGCCCCTTCGCCTCGTGCTTGAGTTGAGGCCTGGCCTGGGCGCTGGGGCCGCCGC
GTGCGAATCTGGTGGCACCTTCGCGCCTGTCTCGCTGCTTTCGATAAGTCTCTAGCCATTTAAAATTTTT
GATGACCTGCTGCGACGCTTTTTTTCTGGCAAGATAGTCTTGTAAATGCGGGCCAAGATCTGCACACTGG
TATTTCGGTTTTTGGGGCCGCGGGCGGCGACGGGGCCCGTGCGTCCCAGCGCACATGTTCGGCGAGGCGG
GGCCTGCGAGCGCGGCCACCGAGAATCGGACGGGGGTAGTCTCAAGCTGGCCGGCCTGCTCTGGTGCCTG
GCCTCGCGCCGCCGTGTATCGCCCCGCCCTGGGCGGCAAGGCTGGCCCGGTCGGCACCAGTTGCGTGAGC
GGAAAGATGGCCGCTTCCCGGCCCTGCTGCAGGGAGCTCAAAATGGAGGACGCGGCGCTCGGGAGAGCGG
GCGGGTGAGTCACCCACACAAAGGAAAAGGGCCTTTCCGTCCTCAGCCGTCGCTTCATGTGACTCCACGG
AGTACCGGGCGCCGTCCAGGCACCTCGATTAGTTCTCGAGCTTTTGGAGTACGTCGTCTTTAGGTTGGGG
GGAGGGGTTTTATGCGATGGAGTTTCCCCACACTGAGTGGGTGGAGACTGAAGTTAGGCCAGCTTGGCAC
TTGATGTAATTCTCCTTGGAATTTGCCCTTTTTGAGTTTGGATCTTGGTTCATTCTCAAGCCTCAGACAG
TGGTTCAAAGTTTTTTTCTTCCATTTCAGGTGTCGTGAGGCTAGCACCGCCACCATGAAGGAAGACTATG
ACACTATGGGGCCAGAAGCCACGATCCAGACCGCAATTAACAATGGTACAGTGAAGAATGCAAATTGCAC
ATCAGATTTTGAGGAATACTTTGCCAAAAGAAAACTGGAGGAACGCGATGGTCATGCAGTCAGCATCGAG
GAGTACCTTCAGCGCAGTGACACAGCCATTATTTACCCAGAAGCCCCTGAGGAGCTGTCTCGCCTTGGCA
CGCCAGAGGCCAATGGGCAAGAAGAAAATGACCTGCCACCTGGAACTCCAGATGCTTTTGCCCAACTGCT
GACCTGCCCCTACTGCGACCGGGGCTACAAGCGCTTGACATCACTGAAGGAGCACATCAAGTACCGCCAC
GAGAAGAATGAAGAGAACTTTTCCTGCCCTCTCTGTAGCTACACGTTTGCCTACCGCACCCAGCTCGAGC
GGCATATGGTGACACACAAGCCAGGGACAGATCAGCACCAAATGCTAACCCAAGGAGCAGGTAATCGCAA
GTTCAAATGCACAGAGTGTGGCAAGGCCTTCAAATATAAACACCATCTGAAAGAACACCTGCGAATTCAC
AGTGGTGAAAAACCTTACGAGTGCCCAAACTGCAAGAAACGTTTCTCCCATTCTGGTTCCTACAGTTCGC
ACATCAGCAGCAAGAAATGTATTGGTTTAATCTCTGTAAATGGCCGAATGAGAAACAATATCAAGACGGG
TTCTTCCCCTAATTCTGTTTCTTCTTCTCCTACTAATTCAGCCATTACCCAGTTAAGAAACAAGTTGGAG
AATGGAAAACCACTTAGTATGTCTGAACAGACAGGCTTACTTAAAATTAAAACAGAACCACTAGACTTCA
ATGACTATAAAGTTCTTATGGCTACACACGGGTTTAGTGGCACTAGTCCCTTTATGAATGGTGGGCTTGG
AGCCACCAGCCCTTTAGGAGTTCATCCATCTGCTCAGAGTCCAATGCAGCACTTAGGTGTAGGGATGGAA
GCCCCTTTACTTGGGTTTCCCACCATGAATAGTAATTTAAGTGAGGTACAAAAGGTTCTACAGATTGTGG
ACAATACTGTTTCCAGGCAAAAAATGGACTGCAAGGCTGAAGAAATTTCAAAGTTGAAAGGTTATCACAT
GAAGGATCCATGCTCTCAACCTGAGGAACAAGGAGTTACTTCTCCTAATATTCCGCCTGTCGGTCTTCCG
GTAGTGAGTCATAATGGTGCCACTAAAAGTATTATTGACTATACGTTGGAAAAAGTCAATGAAGCCAAAG
CTTGCCTCCAGAGCTTGACTACTGACTCAAGGAGACAGATCAGTAATATAAAGAAAGAGAAGCTACGTAC
TTTAATAGATTTGGTCACTGATGACAAAATGATTGAGAACCACAACATATCCACTCCATTTTCATGCCAG
TTCTGTAAAGAAAGTTTTCCTGGCCCCATCCCTTTGCATCAGCATGAACGTTACCTTTGTAAGATGAATG
AAGAGATCAAGGCGGTCCTGCAGCCTCATGAAAACATAGTCCCCAACAAAGCCGGAGTTTTTGTTGATAA
TAAAGCCCTCCTCTTGTCATCTGTACTTTCTGAGAAAGGAATGACAAGCCCCATCAACCCATACAAGGAC
CACATGTCTGTACTCAAAGCATACTATGCTATGAACATGGAGCCCAACTCCGATGAACTGCTGAAAATTT
CCATTGCTGTGGGCCTTCCTCAGGAATTTGTGAAGGAATGGTTTGAACAACGAAAAGTCTACCAGTACTC
AAATTCCAGGTCCCCATCCCTGGAAAGAAGCTCCAAGCCGTTAGCTCCCAACAGTAACCCTCCCACAAAA
GACTCTTTATTACCCAGGTCTCCTGTAAAACCTATGGACTCCATAACATCACCATCTATAGCAGAACTCC
ACAACAGTGTTACGAATTGTGATCCTCCTCTCAGGCTAACAAAACCTTCCCATTTTACCAATATTAAACC
AGTTGAAAAATTGGACCACTCCAGGAGTAATACTCCTTCTCCCTTAAATCTTTCCTCCACATCTTCTAAA
AACTCCCACAGTAGTTCATACACTCCAAACAGCTTCTCTTCTGAGGAGCTCCAGGCTGAGCCTTTAGACT
TGTCATTACCAAAACAAATGAAAGAACCCAAAAGTATTATAGCCACAAAGAACAAAACAAAAGCTAGTAG
CATCAGTTTAGATCATAACAGTGTTTCTTCCTCATCTGAAAACTCAGATGAGCCTCTGAACTTGACTTTT
ATCAAGAAGGAATTTTCAAATTCAAATAATCTGGACAACAAAAGCACTAACCCAGTGTTCAGCATGAACC
CATTTAGTGCCAAACCTTTATACACAGCTCTTCCACCTCAAAGCGCATTTCCCCCTGCTACTTTCATGCC
ACCAGTCCAGACCAGTATTCCTGGGCTACGACCATACCCAGGACTGGATCAGATGAGCTTCCTACCACAT
ATGGCCTACACCTACCCAACTGGAGCAGCTACTTTTGCTGATATGCAGCAAAGGAGAAAGTACCAGCGGA
AACAAGGATTTCAGGGAGAATTGCTTGATGGAGCACAAGACTACATGTCAGGCCTAGATGATATGACAGA
CTCCGACTCCTGTCTGTCTCGCAAAAAGATCAAGAAGACAGAGAGTGGCATGTATGCATGTGACTTATGT
GACAAGACATTCCAGAAAAGCAGTTCCCTTCTGCGACATAAATACGAACACACAGGAAAAAGACCACATC
AGTGTCAGATTTGTAAGAAAGCGTTTAAACACAAGCACCACCTTATCGAGCACTCAAGGCTTCACTCGGG
CGAGAAGCCCTATCAGTGTGATAAATGTGGCAAGCGCTTCTCACACTCGGGCTCGTACTCGCAGCACATG
AATCACAGGTATTCCTACTGCAAGCGGGAGGCGGAGGAGCGGGAAGCGGCGGAGCGCGAGGCGCGCGAGA
AAGGGCACTTGGAACCCACCGAGCTGCTGATGAACCGGGCTTACTTGCAGAGCATTACCCCTCAGGGGTA
CTCTGACTCGGAGGAGAGGGAGAGTATGCCGAGGGATGGCGAGAGCGAGAAGGAGCACGAGAAAGAAGGC
GAGGATGGCTACGGGAAGCTGGGCAGACAGGATGGCGACGAGGAGTTCGAGGAGGAAGAGGAAGAAAGTG
AAAATAAAAGTATGGATACGGATCCCGAAACGATACGAGATGAAGAAGAGACTGGAGATCACTCCATGGA
CGATAGTTCGGAGGATGGGAAAATGGAAACCAAATCAGACCACGAGGAAGACAATATGGAAGATGGCATG
TAGTAATGAACTAGTCCGTAACTTGAAAGTATTTCGATTTCTTGGCTTTATATATCTTGTGGAAAGGACG
AGTAGGGTTTCAAAGTTACTACTTTACGCGTTAAGTCGACAATCAACCTCTGGATTACAAAATTTGTGAA
AGATTGACTGGTATTCTTAACTATGTTGCTCCTTTTACGCTATGTGGATACGCTGCTTTAATGCCTTTGT
ATCATGCTATTGCTTCCCGTATGGCTTTCATTTTCTCCTCCTTGTATAAATCCTGGTTGCTGTCTCTTTA
TGAGGAGTTGTGGCCCGTTGTCAGGCAACGTGGCGTGGTGTGCACTGTGTTTGCTGACGCAACCCCCACT
GGTTGGGGCATTGCCACCACCTGTCAGCTCCTTTCCGGGACTTTCGCTTTCCCCCTCCCTATTGCCACGG
CGGAACTCATCGCCGCCTGCCTTGCCCGCTGCTGGACAGGGGCTCGGCTGTTGGGCACTGACAATTCCGT
GGTGTTGTCGGGGAAATCATCGTCCTTTCCTTGGCTGCTCGCCTGTGTTGCCACCTGGATTCTGCGCGGG
ACGTCCTTCTGCTACGTCCCTTCGGCCCTCAATCCAGCGGACCTTCCTTCCCGCGGCCTGCTGCCGGCTC
TGCGGCCTCTTCCGCGTCTTCGCCTTCGCCCTCAGACGAGTCGGATCTCCCTTTGGGCCGCCTCCCCGCG
TCGACTTTAAGACCAATGACTTACAAGGCAGCTGTAGATCTTAGCCACTTTTTAAAAGAAAAGGGGGGAC
TGGAAGGGCTAATTCACTCCCAACGAAGACAAGATCTGCTTTTTGCTTGTACTGGGTCTCTCTGGTTAGA
CCAGATCTGAGCCTGGGAGCTCTCTGGCTAACTAGGGAACCCACTGCTTAAGCCTCAATAAAGCTTGCCT
TGAGTGCTTCAAGTAGTGTGTGCCCGTCTGTTGTGTGACTCTGGTAACTAGAGATCCCTCAGACCCTTTT
AGTCAGTGTGGAAAATCTCTAGCAGTACGTATAGTAGTTCATGTCATCTTATTATTCAGTATTTATAACT
TGCAAAGAAATGAATATCAGAGAGTGAGAGGAACTTGTTTATTGCAGCTTATAATGGTTACAAATAAAGC
AATAGCATCACAAATTTCACAAATAAAGCATTTTTTTCACTGCATTCTAGTTGTGGTTTGTCCAAACTCA
TCAATGTATCTTATCATGTCTGGCTCTAGCTATCCCGCCCCTAACTCCGCCCATCCCGCCCCTAACTCCG
CCCAGTTCCGCCCATTCTCCGCCCCATGGCTGACTAATTTTTTTTATTTATGCAGAGGCCGAGGCCGCCT
CGGCCTCTGAGCTATTCCAGAAGTAGTGAGGAGGCTTTTTTGGAGGCCTAGGGACGTACCCAATTCGCCC
TATAGTGAGTCGTATTACGCGCGCTCACTGGCCGTCGTTTTACAACGTCGTGACTGGGAAAACCCTGGCG
TTACCCAACTTAATCGCCTTGCAGCACATCCCCCTTTCGCCAGCTGGCGTAATAGCGAAGAGGCCCGCAC
CGATCGCCCTTCCCAACAGTTGCGCAGCCTGAATGGCGAATGGG
[124 nt withheld, positions 9005-9128]
C
[91 nt withheld, positions 9130-9220]
A
[49 nt withheld, positions 9222-9270]
CCTTTGACGTTGGAGTCCACGTTCTTT
[37 nt withheld, positions 9298-9334]
ACCCTATCTCGGTCTATTCTTTTGATTTATAAGGGATTTTGCCGATTTCGGCCTATTGGTTAAAAAATGA
GCTGATTTAACAAAAATTTAACGCGAATTTTAACAAAATATTAACGCTTACAATTTAGGTGGCACTTTTC
GGGGAAATGTGCGCGGAACCCCTATTTGTTTATTTTTCTAAATACATTCAAATATGTATCCGCTCATGAG
ACAATAACCCTGATAAATGCTTCAATAATATTGAAAAAGGAAGAGTATGAGTATTCAACATTTCCGTGTC
GCCCTTATTCCCTTTTTTGCGGCATTTTGCCTTCCTGTTTTTGCTCACCCAGAAACGCTGGTGAAAGTAA
AAGATGCTGAAGATCAGTTGGGTGCACGAGTGGGTTACATCGAACTGGATCTCAACAGCGGTAAGATCCT
TGAGAGTTTTCGCCCCGAAGAACGTTTTCCAATGATGAGCACTTTTAAAGTTCTGCTATGTGGCGCGGTA
TTATCCCGTATTGACGCCGGGCAAGAGCAACTCGGTCGCCGCATACACTATTCTCAGAATGACTTGGTTG
AGTACTCACCAGTCACAGAAAAGCATCTTACGGATGGCATGACAGTAAGAGAATTATGCAGTGCTGCCAT
AACCATGAGTGATAACACTGCGGCCAACTTACTTCTGACAACGATCGGAGGACCGAAGGAGCTAACCGCT
TTTTTGCACAACATGGGGGATCATGTAACTCGCCTTGATCGTTGGGAACCGGAGCTGAATGAAGCCATAC
CAAACGACGAGCGTGACACCACGATGCCTGTAGCAATGGCAACAACGTTGCGCAAACTATTAACTGGCGA
ACTACTTACTCTAGCTTCCCGGCAACAATTAATAGACTGGATGGAGGCGGATAAAGTTGCAGGACCACTT
CTGCGCTCGGCCCTTCCGGCTGGCTGGTTTATTGCTGATAAATCTGGAGCCGGTGAGCGTGGGTCTCGCG
GTATCATTGCAGCACTGGGGCCAGATGGTAAGCCCTCCCGTATCGTAGTTATCTACACGACGGGGAGTCA
GGCAACTATGGATGAACGAAATAGACAGATCGCTGAGATAGGTGCCTCACTGATTAAGCATTGGTAACTG
TCAGACCAAGTTTACTCATATATACTTTAGATTGATTTAAAACTTCATTTTTAATTTAAAAGGATCTAGG
TGAAGATCCTTTTTGATAATCTCATGACCAAAATCCCTTAACGTGAGTTTTCGTTCCACTGAGCGTCAGA
CCCCGTAGAAAAGATCAAAGGATCTTCTTGAGATCCTTTTTTTCTGCGCGTAATCTGCTGCTTGCAAACA
AAAAAACCACCGCTACCAGCGGTGGTTTGTTTGCCGGATCAAGAGCTACCAACTCTTTTTCCGAAGGTAA
CTGGCTTCAGCAGAGCGCAGATACCAAATACTGTTCTTCTAGTGTAGCCGTAGTTAGGCCACCACTTCAA
GAACTCTGTAGCACCGCCTACATACCTCGCTCTGCTAATCCTGTTACCAGTGGCTGCTGCCAGTGGCGAT
AAGTCGTGTCTTACCGGGTTGGACTCAAGACGATAGTTACCGGATAAGGCGCAGCGGTCGGGCTGAACGG
GGGGTTCGTGCACACAGCCCAGCTTGGAGCGAACGACCTACACCGAACTGAGATACCTACAGCGTGAGCT
ATGAGAAAGCGCCACGCTTCCCGAAGGGAGAAAGGCGGACAGGTATCCGGTAAGCGGCAGGGTCGGAACA
GGAGAGCGCACGAGGGAGCTTCCAGGGGGAAACGCCTGGTATCTTTATAGTCCTGTCGGGTTTCGCCACC
TCTGACTTGAGCGTCGATTTTTGTGATGCTCGTCAGGGGGGCGGAGCCTATGGAAAAACGCCAGCAACGC
GGCCTTTTTACGGTTCCTGGCCTTTTGCTGGCCTTTTGCTCACATGTTCTTTCCTGCGTTATCCCCTGAT
TCTGTGGATAACCGTATTACCGCCTTTGAGTGAGCTGATACCGCTCGCCGCAGCCGAACGACCGAGCGCA
GCGAGTCAGTGAGCGAGGAAGCGGAAGAGCGCCCAATACGCAAACCGCCTCTCCCCGCGCGTTGGCCGAT
TCATTAATGCAGCTGGCACGACAGGTTTCCCGACTGGAAAGCGGGCAGTGAGCGCAACGCAATTAATGTG
AGTTAGCTCACTCATTAGGCACCCCAGGCTTTACACTTTATGCTTCCGGCTCGTATGTTGTGTGGAATTG
TGAGCGGATAACAATTTCACACAGGAAACAGCTATGACCATGATTACGCCAAGCGCGCAATTAACCCTCA
CTAAAGGGAACAAAAGCTGGAGCTGCAAGC
