>Addgene plasmid #142458 | TFORF0094 | depositor partial sequence | sequence record 279512 | Insert
ACCGCCACCATGAAGGAAGACTATGACACTATGGGGCCAGAAGCCACGATCCAGACCGCAATTAACAATG
GTACAGTGAAGAATGCAAATTGCACATCAGATTTTGAGGAATACTTTGCCAAAAGAAAACTGGAGGAACG
CGATGGTCATGCAGTCAGCATCGAGGAGTACCTTCAGCGCAGTGACACAGCCATTATTTACCCAGAAGCC
CCTGAGGAGCTGTCTCGCCTTGGCACGCCAGAGGCCAATGGGCAAGAAGAAAATGACCTGCCACCTGGAA
CTCCAGATGCTTTTGCCCAACTGCTGACCTGCCCCTACTGCGACCGGGGCTACAAGCGCTTGACATCACT
GAAGGAGCACATCAAGTACCGCCACGAGAAGAATGAAGAGAACTTTTCCTGCCCTCTCTGTAGCTACACG
TTTGCCTACCGCACCCAGCTCGAGCGGCATATGGTGACACACAAGCCAGGGACAGATCAGCACCAAATGC
TAACCCAAGGAGCAGGTAATCGCAAGTTCAAATGCACAGAGTGTGGCAAGGCCTTCAAATATAAACACCA
TCTGAAAGAACACCTGCGAATTCACAGTGGTGAAAAACCTTACGAGTGCCCAAACTGCAAGAAACGTTTC
TCCCATTCTGGTTCCTACAGTTCGCACATCAGCAGCAAGAAATGTATTGGTTTAATCTCTGTAAATGGCC
GAATGAGAAACAATATCAAGACGGGTTCTTCCCCTAATTCTGTTTCTTCTTCTCCTACTAATTCAGCCAT
TACCCAGTTAAGAAACAAGTTGGAGAATGGAAAACCACTTAGTATGTCTGAACAGACAGGCTTACTTAAA
ATTAAAACAGAACCACTAGACTTCAATGACTATAAAGTTCTTATGGCTACACACGGGTTTAGTGGCACTA
GTCCCTTTATGAATGGTGGGCTTGGAGCCACCAGCCCTTTAGGAGTTCATCCATCTGCTCAGAGTCCAAT
GCAGCACTTAGGTGTAGGGATGGAAGCCCCTTTACTTGGGTTTCCCACCATGAATAGTAATTTAAGTGAG
GTACAAAAGGTTCTACAGATTGTGGACAATACTGTTTCCAGGCAAAAAATGGACTGCAAGGCTGAAGAAA
TTTCAAAGTTGAAAGGTTATCACATGAAGGATCCATGCTCTCAACCTGAGGAACAAGGAGTTACTTCTCC
TAATATTCCGCCTGTCGGTCTTCCGGTAGTGAGTCATAATGGTGCCACTAAAAGTATTATTGACTATACG
TTGGAAAAAGTCAATGAAGCCAAAGCTTGCCTCCAGAGCTTGACTACTGACTCAAGGAGACAGATCAGTA
ATATAAAGAAAGAGAAGCTACGTACTTTAATAGATTTGGTCACTGATGACAAAATGATTGAGAACCACAA
CATATCCACTCCATTTTCATGCCAGTTCTGTAAAGAAAGTTTTCCTGGCCCCATCCCTTTGCATCAGCAT
GAACGTTACCTTTGTAAGATGAATGAAGAGATCAAGGCGGTCCTGCAGCCTCATGAAAACATAGTCCCCA
ACAAAGCCGGAGTTTTTGTTGATAATAAAGCCCTCCTCTTGTCATCTGTACTTTCTGAGAAAGGAATGAC
AAGCCCCATCAACCCATACAAGGACCACATGTCTGTACTCAAAGCATACTATGCTATGAACATGGAGCCC
AACTCCGATGAACTGCTGAAAATTTCCATTGCTGTGGGCCTTCCTCAGGAATTTGTGAAGGAATGGTTTG
AACAACGAAAAGTCTACCAGTACTCAAATTCCAGGTCCCCATCCCTGGAAAGAAGCTCCAAGCCGTTAGC
TCCCAACAGTAACCCTCCCACAAAAGACTCTTTATTACCCAGGTCTCCTGTAAAACCTATGGACTCCATA
ACATCACCATCTATAGCAGAACTCCACAACAGTGTTACGAATTGTGATCCTCCTCTCAGGCTAACAAAAC
CTTCCCATTTTACCAATATTAAACCAGTTGAAAAATTGGACCACTCCAGGAGTAATACTCCTTCTCCCTT
AAATCTTTCCTCCACATCTTCTAAAAACTCCCACAGTAGTTCATACACTCCAAACAGCTTCTCTTCTGAG
GAGCTCCAGGCTGAGCCTTTAGACTTGTCATTACCAAAACAAATGAAAGAACCCAAAAGTATTATAGCCA
CAAAGAACAAAACAAAAGCTAGTAGCATCAGTTTAGATCATAACAGTGTTTCTTCCTCATCTGAAAACTC
AGATGAGCCTCTGAACTTGACTTTTATCAAGAAGGAATTTTCAAATTCAAATAATCTGGACAACAAAAGC
ACTAACCCAGTGTTCAGCATGAACCCATTTAGTGCCAAACCTTTATACACAGCTCTTCCACCTCAAAGCG
CATTTCCCCCTGCTACTTTCATGCCACCAGTCCAGACCAGTATTCCTGGGCTACGACCATACCCAGGACT
GGATCAGATGAGCTTCCTACCACATATGGCCTACACCTACCCAACTGGAGCAGCTACTTTTGCTGATATG
CAGCAAAGGAGAAAGTACCAGCGGAAACAAGGATTTCAGGGAGAATTGCTTGATGGAGCACAAGACTACA
TGTCAGGCCTAGATGATATGACAGACTCCGACTCCTGTCTGTCTCGCAAAAAGATCAAGAAGACAGAGAG
TGGCATGTATGCATGTGACTTATGTGACAAGACATTCCAGAAAAGCAGTTCCCTTCTGCGACATAAATAC
GAACACACAGGAAAAAGACCACATCAGTGTCAGATTTGTAAGAAAGCGTTTAAACACAAGCACCACCTTA
TCGAGCACTCAAGGCTTCACTCGGGCGAGAAGCCCTATCAGTGTGATAAATGTGGCAAGCGCTTCTCACA
CTCGGGCTCGTACTCGCAGCACATGAATCACAGGTATTCCTACTGCAAGCGGGAGGCGGAGGAGCGGGAA
GCGGCGGAGCGCGAGGCGCGCGAGAAAGGGCACTTGGAACCCACCGAGCTGCTGATGAACCGGGCTTACT
TGCAGAGCATTACCCCTCAGGGGTACTCTGACTCGGAGGAGAGGGAGAGTATGCCGAGGGATGGCGAGAG
CGAGAAGGAGCACGAGAAAGAAGGCGAGGATGGCTACGGGAAGCTGGGCAGACAGGATGGCGACGAGGAG
TTCGAGGAGGAAGAGGAAGAAAGTGAAAATAAAAGTATGGATACGGATCCCGAAACGATACGAGATGAAG
AAGAGACTGGAGATCACTCCATGGACGATAGTTCGGAGGATGGGAAAATGGAAACCAAATCAGACCACGA
GGAAGACAATATGGAAGATGGCATGTAGTAATGAACTAGTCCGTAACTTGAAAGTATTTCGATTTCTTGG
CTTTATATATCTTGTGGAAAGGACGAGTAGGGTTTCAAAGTTACTACTTT
