>Addgene plasmid #142458 | TFORF0094 | depositor partial sequence | sequence record 279513 | Barcode
GTAGGGTTTCAAAGTTACTACTTT
